>Addgene plasmid #146129 | pAc5.1B-lambdaN-HA-DmEDC3_102-330-V5His6_D | depositor full sequence | sequence record 288574 | Full Sequence
CTTCAAGGAATTAATTCTATATTCTAAAAACACAAATGATACTTCTAAAAAAAATCATGAATGGCATCAA
CTCTGAATCAAATCTTTGCAGATGCACCTACTTCTCATTTCCACTGTCACATCATTTTTCCAGATCTCGC
TGCCTGTTATGTGGCCCACAAACCAAGACACGTTTTATGGCCATTAAAGCTGGCTGATCGTCGCCAAACA
CCAAATACATATCAATATGTACATTCGAGAAAGAAGCGATCAAAGAAGCGTCTTCGGGCGAGTAGGAGAA
TGCGGAGGAGAAGGAGAACGAGCTGATCTAGTATCTCTCCACAATCCAATGCCAACTGACCAACTGGCCA
TATTCGGAGCAATTTGAAGCCAATTTCCATCGCCTGGCGATCGCTCCATTCTTGGCTATATGTTTTTCAC
CGTTCCCGGGGCCATTTTCAAAGACTCGTCGGTAAGATAAGATTGTGTCACTCGCTGTCTCTCTTCATTT
GTCGAAGAATGCTGAGGAATTTCGCGATGACGTCGGCGAGTATTTTGAAGAATGAGAATAATTTGTATTT
ATACGAAAATCAGTTAGTGGAATTTTCTACAAAAACATGTTATCTATAGATAATTTTGTTGCAAAATATG
TTGACTATGACAAAGATTGTATGTATATACCTTTAATGTATTCTCATTTTCTTATGTATTTATAATGGCA
ATGATGATACTGATGATATTTTAAGATGATGCCAGACCACAGGCTGATTTCTGCGTCTTTTGCCGAACGC
AGTGCATGTGCGGTTGTTGTTTTTTGGAATAGTTTCAATTTTCGGACTGTCCGCTTTGATTTCAGTTTCT
TGGCTTATTCAAAAAGCAAAGTAAAGCCAAAAAAGCGAGATGGCAATACCAAATGCGGCAAAACGGTAGT
GGAAGGAAAGGGGTGCGGGGCAGCGGAAGGAAGGGTGGGGCGGGGCGTGGCGGGGTCTGTGGCTGGGCGC
GACGTCACCGACGTTGGAGCCACTCCTTTGACCATGTGTGCGTGTGTGTATTATTCGTGTCTCGCCACTC
GCCGGTTGTTTTTTTCTTTTTATCTCGCTCTCTCTAGCGCCATCTCGTACGCATGCTCAACGCACCGCAT
GTTGCCGTGTCCTTTATGCGTCATTTTGGCTCGAAATAGGCAATTATTTAAACAAAGATTAGTCAACGAA
AACGCTAAAATAAATAAGTCTACAATATGGTTACTTATTGCCATGTGTGTGCAGCCAACGATAGCAACAA
AAGCAACAACACAGTGGCTTTCCCTCTTTCACTTTTTGTTTGCAAGCGCGTGCGAGCAAGACGGCACGAC
CGGCAAACGCAATTACGCTGACAAAGAGCAGACGAAGTTTTGGCCGAAAAACATCAAGGCGCCTGATACG
AATGCATTTGCAATAACAATTGCGATATTTAATATTGTTTATGAAGCTGTTTGACTTCAAAACACACAAA
AAAAAAAATAAAACAAATTATTTGAAAGAGAATTAGGAATCGGACAGCTTATCGTTACGGGCTAACAGCA
CACCGAGACGAAATAGCTTACCTGACGTCACAGCCTCTGGAAGAACTGCCGCCAAGCAGAGAGAGAGAGA
AAAAGAGGGAGAGCAGCTTAGACCGCATGTGCTTGTGTGTGAGGCGTCTCTCTCTTCGTCTCCTGTTTGC
GCAAACGCATAGACTGCACTGAGAAAATCGATTACCTATTTTTTATGAATGAATATTTGCACTATTACTA
TTCAAAACTATTAAGATAGCAATCACATTCAATAGCCAAATACTATACCACCTGAGCGATGCAACGAAAT
GATCAATTTGAGCAAAAATGCTGCATATTTAGGACGGCATCATTATAGAAATGCTTCTTGCTGTGTACTT
TTCTCTCGTCTGGCAGCTGTTTCGCCGTTATTGTTAAAACCGGCTTAAGTTAGGTGTGTTTTCTACGACT
AGTGATGCCCCTACTAGAAGATGTGTGTTGCACAAATGTCCCTGAATAACCAATTTGAAGTGCAGATAGC
AGTAAACGTAAGCTAATATGAATATTATTTAACTGTAATGTTTTAATATCGCTGGACATTACTAATAAAC
CCACTATAAACACATGTACATATGTATGTTTTGGCATACAATGAGTAGTTGGGGAAAAAATGTGTAAAAG
CACCGTGACCATCACAGCATAAAGATAACCAGCTGAAGTATCGAATATGAGTAACCCCCAAATTGAATCA
CATGCCGCAACTGATAGGACCCATGGAAGTACACTCTTCATGGCGATATACAAGACACACACAAGCACGA
ACACCCAGTTGCGGAGGAAATTCTCCGTAAATGAAAACCCAATCGGCGAACAATTCATACCCATATATGG
TAAAAGTTTTGAACGCGACTTGAGAGCGGAGAGCATTGCGGCTGATAAGGTTTTAGCGCTAAGCGGGCTT
TATAAAACGGGCTGCGGGACCAGTTTTCATATCACTACCGTTTGAGTTCTTGTGCTGTGTGGATACTCCT
CCCGACACAAAGCCGCTCCATCAGCCAGCAGTCGTCTAATCCAGAGACCCCGGATCGGGGTACCAACATG
GACGCACAAACACGACGACGTGAGCGTCGCGCTGAGAAACAAGCTCAATGGAAAGCTGCAAACGGTGGAT
CTCCTCCACATATGGCTTACCCATACGATGTTCCAGATTACGCTCCTCCAAGCTTGAATTCTAAGCAGCA
GCAGCTCCAACTCCAGCAGCAGCAGCAGCAGCTACAACTCCAGCAGCAACAGAAACAGCAGTTCCAGGAG
CAGGAACGAGAACAGGATCTGCCATCGACGCCGCGGTCAAGGGCCAACGACAATGGACGGGTAGCGGCTG
GCGGGGCATCGAGTTCTTCGGGCCCACGTGGCACCTTCAATTCGGCGCTAAGCGATAAGATGCATCAGCT
GAAGCTAATCGAGACCAACGGCTCAAATGGCACCCTTAGAACACCACAAACATCCCGTGCGTCCAGCGCT
CAGCAGCAGCCGCAGATATCAACGACTCCCAACAGCGTGGCCGCCTTTTTTGGCAACATGATACCGCCGG
AGGTCGAGGTGAAACTGGGCTCCTACGTGAGCAACACCCGGGAGAGTTACTGCAGCAGCAGCGGAGATAG
CGGCGAGGCAACTGGTTTGTCGTTGGGCAGCAGCAAACCCATAGATATCGTCAGCAACGGAGATGGATTT
TACAAGCAGACGGCAGCCTCGAGCTATGGGAATACAAATGGAAATGTAAGAAGGAATGGCAATGCCAATA
ACAATGGAAATGGCACCGGAAATGGTTCTTATACCAATGGAAATGGCAACGGCAACGGGAAGAACAAGCG
GAACAGGGTGCGAAGGGAGAGCAGCATGCGGCAGCAACAGGTGCAACTGGGCGGCCGCTCGAGTCTAGAG
GGCCCGCGGTTCGAAGGTAAGCCTATCCCTAACCCTCTCCTCGGTCTCGATTCTACGCGTACCGGTCATC
ATCACCATCACCATTGAGTTTAAACCCGCTGATCAGCCTCGACTGTGCCTTCTAAGGCCTGAGCTCGCTG
ATCAGCCTCGATCGAGGATCCAGACATGATAAGATACATTGATGAGTTTGGACAAACCACAACTAGAATG
CAGTGAAAAAAATGCTTTATTTGTGAAATTTGTGATGCTATTGCTTTATTTGTAACCATTATAAGCTGCA
ATAAACAAGTTAACAACAACAATTGCATTCATTTTATGTTTCAGGTTCAGGGGGAGGTGTGGGAGGTTTT
TTAAAGCAAGTAAAACCTCTACAAATGTGGTATGGCTGATTATGATCAGTCGACCGATGCCCTTGAGAGC
CTTCAACCCAGTCAGCTCCTTCCGGTGGGCGCGGGGCATGACTATCGTCGCCGCACTTATGACTGTCTTC
TTTATCATGCAACTCGTAGGACAGGTGCCGGCAGCGCTCTGGGTCATTTTCGGCGAGGACCGCTTTCGCT
GGAGCGCGACGATGATCGGCCTGTCGCTTGCGGTATTCGGAATCTTGCACGCCCTCGCTCAAGCCTTCGT
CACTGGTCCCGCCACCAAACGTTTCGGCGAGAAGCAGGCCATTATCGCCGGCATGGCGGCCGACGCGCTG
GGCTACGTCTTGCTGGCGTTCGCGACGCGAGGCTGGATGGCCTTCCCCATTATGATTCTTCTCGCTTCCG
GCGGCATCGGGATGCCCGCGTTGCAGGCCATGCTGTCCAGGCAGGTAGATGACGACCATCAGGGACAGCT
TCAAGGATCGCTCGCGGCTCTTACCAGCCAGCAAAAGGCCAGGAACCGTAAAAAGGCCGCGTTGCTGGCG
TTTTTCCATAGGCTCCGCCCCCCTGACGAGCATCACAAAAATCGACGCTCAAGTCAGAGGTGGCGAAACC
CGACAGGACTATAAAGATACCAGGCGTTTCCCCCTGGAAGCTCCCTCGTGCGCTCTCCTGTTCCGACCCT
GCCGCTTACCGGATACCTGTCCGCCTTTCTCCCTTCGGGAAGCGTGGCGCTTTCTCAATGCTCACGCTGT
AGGTATCTCAGTTCGGTGTAGGTCGTTCGCTCCAAGCTGGGCTGTGTGCACGAACCCCCCGTTCAGCCCG
ACCGCTGCGCCTTATCCGGTAACTATCGTCTTGAGTCCAACCCGGTAAGACACGACTTATCGCCACTGGC
AGCAGCCACTGGTAACAGGATTAGCAGAGCGAGGTATGTAGGCGGTGCTACAGAGTTCTTGAAGTGGTGG
CCTAACTACGGCTACACTAGAAGGACAGTATTTGGTATCTGCGCTCTGCTGAAGCCAGTTACCTTCGGAA
AAAGAGTTGGTAGCTCTTGATCCGGCAAACAAACCACCGCTGGTAGCGGTGGTTTTTTTGTTTGCAAGCA
GCAGATTACGCGCAGAAAAAAAGGATCTCAAGAAGATCCTTTGATCTTTTCTACGGGGTCTGACGCTCAG
TGGAACGAAAACTCACGTTAAGGGATTTTGGTCATGAGATTATCAAAAAGGATCTTCACCTAGATCCTTT
TAAATTAAAAATGAAGTTTTAAATCAATCTAAAGTATATATGAGTAAACTTGGTCTGACAGTTACCAATG
CTTAATCAGTGAGGCACCTATCTCAGCGATCTGTCTATTTCGTTCATCCATAGTTGCCTGACTCCCCGTC
GTGTAGATAACTACGATACGGGAGGGCTTACCATCTGGCCCCAGTGCTGCAATGATACCGCGAGACCCAC
GCTCACCGGCTCCAGATTTATCAGCAATAAACCAGCCAGCCGGAAGGGCCGAGCGCAGAAGTGGTCCTGC
AACTTTATCCGCCTCCATCCAGTCTATTAATTGTTGCCGGGAAGCTAGAGTAAGTAGTTCGCCAGTTAAT
AGTTTGCGCAACGTTGTTGCCATTGCTGCAGGCATCGTGGTGTCACGCTCGTCGTTTGGTATGGCTTCAT
TCAGCTCCGGTTCCCAACGATCAAGGCGAGTTACATGATCCCCCATGTTGTGCAAAAAAGCGGTTAGCTC
CTTCGGTCCTCCGATCGTTGTCAGAAGTAAGTTGGCCGCAGTGTTATCACTCATGGTTATGGCAGCACTG
CATAATTCTCTTACTGTCATGCCATCCGTAAGATGCTTTTCTGTGACTGGTGAGTACTCAACCAAGTCAT
TCTGAGAATAGTGTATGCGGCGACCGAGTTGCTCTTGCCCGGCGTCAACACGGGATAATACCGCGCCACA
TAGCAGAACTTTAAAAGTGCTCATCATTGGAAAACGTTCTTCGGGGCGAAAACTCTCAAGGATCTTACCG
CTGTTGAGATCCAGTTCGATGTAACCCACTCGTGCACCCAACTGATCTTCAGCATCTTTTACTTTCACCA
GCGTTTCTGGGTGAGCAAAAACAGGAAGGCAAAATGCCGCAAAAAAGGGAATAAGGGCGACACGGAAATG
TTGAATACTCATACTCTTCCTTTTTCAATATTATTGAAGCATTTATCAGGGTTATTGTCTCATGAGCGGA
TACATATTTGAATGTATTTAGAAAAATAAACAAATAGGGGTTCCGCGCACATTTCCCCGAAAAGTGCCAC
CTGACGTCTAAGAAACCATTATTATCATGACATTAACCTATAAAAATAGGCGTATCACGAGGCCCTTTCG
T
Features (pLannotate 1.2.2; 11 found; start..end, strand, type, name):
     56..2568    +  promoter       Ac5 promoter: Drosophila melanogaster actin 5C promoter
   2588..2653    +  CDS            N (fragment): REGN_LAMBD - Experimental evidence at protein level: Swiss-Prot protein existence level 1. Plays a role as a transcriptional antitermination factor that allows the virus to initiate its lytic phase. Activates expression of the delayed viral early genes by modifying host RNA polymerase (RNAP) into a form that is resistant to termination signals. This antitermination function requires the host NusA protein which serves to stabilize the interaction between antitermination protein N and host RNA polymerase. From Escherichia phage lambda (Bacteriophage lambda).
   2678..2704    +  CDS            3xHA (fragment): three tandem HA epitope tags
   2813..3409    +  CDS            Edc3 (fragment): EDC3_DROME - Experimental evidence at protein level: Swiss-Prot protein existence level 1. In the process of mRNA degradation, may play a role in mRNA decapping. From Drosophila melanogaster (Fruit fly).
   3446..3487    +  CDS            V5 tag: epitope tag from simian virus 5
   3587..3721    -  polyA_signal   SV40 poly(A) signal: SV40 polyadenylation signal
   3744..3828    -  CDS            large T antigen (fragment): large T antigen from SV40 (simian virus 40)
   3829..4299    +  CDS            TcR (fragment): tetracycline efflux protein; tet; confers resistance to tetracycline
   4343..4931    -  rep_origin     ori: high-copy-number ColE1/pMB1/pBR322/pUC origin of replication
   5102..5962    -  CDS            AmpR: β-lactamase; bla; confers resistance to ampicillin, carbenicillin, and related antibiotics
   5963..6067    -  promoter       AmpR promoter: bla
