[The description below was written by a language model from this plasmid's Addgene catalogue record and pLannotate feature annotations shown in this document.]
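Description:
pAc5.1B-lambdaN-HA-DmEDC3_102-330-V5His6_D is an insect cell expression plasmid of about 6.2 kb. The catalogue lists the backbone as unknown, although the name and the feature layout point to a pAc5.1-style vector. It is maintained in E. coli through a ColE1/pUC-type origin and selected with ampicillin via the β-lactamase gene and its bla promoter. The record describes it as low copy even though the annotated origin is of the high-copy type. Short fragments annotated as a tetracycline resistance gene and SV40 large T antigen appear to be non-functional backbone remnants.

Expression is driven by the Drosophila melanogaster actin 5C promoter, a strong constitutive promoter suited to fly cell lines, and the cassette is followed by an SV40 polyadenylation signal, which the table annotates on the opposite strand. The open reading frame begins with a fragment of the bacteriophage lambda N protein, followed by an HA epitope (the short span annotated suggests a single copy rather than three). Next comes a fragment of Drosophila EDC3, given in the construct name as residues 102–330, and then a C-terminal V5 tag. The name also indicates a His6 tag, which the feature table does not annotate. The depositor notes one silent change and three amino acid substitutions relative to the UniProt reference, one of which (D418G) lies outside the range given for this fragment.

EDC3 is an enhancer of mRNA decapping. The lambda N peptide is typically used to tether a fusion protein to reporter mRNAs carrying BoxB hairpins, so the construct is probably meant for tethering assays of this EDC3 region. The epitope tags would also allow detection or co-immunoprecipitation. The record itself states only insect expression as the purpose.
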