Addgene plasmid #146129: pAc5.1B-lambdaN-HA-DmEDC3_102-330-V5His6_D
Purpose: Insect Expression of DmEDC3_102-330
Depositing lab: Elisa Izaurralde. Depositing organization: Max Planck Institute for Developmental Biology. Publication: Similar modes of interaction enable Trailer Hitch and EDC3 to associate with DCP1 and Me31B in distinct protein complexes. Tritschler F, Eulalio A, Helms S, Schmidt S, Coles M, Weichenrieder O, Izaurralde E, Truffault V. Mol Cell Biol. 2008 Nov . 28(21):6695-708. 10.1128/MCB.00759-08 PubMed 18765641.
Backbone
  Vector backbone: Unknown
  Vector type: Insect Expression
Growth in bacteria
  Bacterial resistance: Ampicillin, 100 μg/mL
  Growth temperature: 37°C
  Growth strain: DH5alpha
  Copy number: Low Copy
Gene/Insert
  Gene/Insert name: DmEDC3_102-330
  Species: D. melanogaster (fly)
  Mutation: one silent mutation A456G and three mutations N162T, K221E and D418G compared to the sequence given by Uni Prot: Q9VVI2
  Entrez Gene: Edc3 (a.k.a. CG6311, DmEDC3, Dmel\CG6311, EDC3, LSm16)
  Cloning method: Unknown
Terms and licenses: Academic/Nonprofit Terms; Industry Terms: Not Available to Industry
Depositor comments: Plasmids from this collection were made available to the research community and donated after the lab closed. Please note that the sequence provided by the depositing laboratory may be theoretical/predicted or based on Sanger sequencing results. There may be discrepancies between sequencing results obtained by Addgene and the depositor sequence. If an Addgene verified sequence is not available, please contact before placing your order to request that our lab fully sequence the plasmid.
How to cite: pAc5.1B-lambdaN-HA-DmEDC3_102-330-V5His6_D was a gift from Elisa Izaurralde (Addgene plasmid # 146129 ; http://n2t.net/addgene:146129 ; RRID:Addgene_146129)
